LOCUS       Exported 4845 bp ds-DNA circular SYN 13-MAY-2021
DEFINITION  Mammalian expression plasmid for SARS-CoV-2 nsp8.
ACCESSION   .
VERSION     .
KEYWORDS    pGBW-m4133147
SOURCE      synthetic DNA construct
  ORGANISM  synthetic DNA construct
REFERENCE   1 (bases 1 to 4845)
  TITLE     SARS-CoV-2 protein Mammalian expression constructs, tagged, for
            protein expression and/or purification
REFERENCE   2 (bases 1 to 4845)
  AUTHORS   .
  TITLE     Direct Submission
  JOURNAL   Exported May 13, 2021 from SnapGene Server 1.1.58
            http://www.snapgene.com
FEATURES             Location/Qualifiers
     source          1..4845
                     /organism="synthetic DNA construct"
                     /mol_type="other DNA"
     CDS             596..616
                     /codon_start=1
                     /product="tobacco etch virus (TEV) protease recognition and
                     cleavage site"
                     /label=TEV site
                     /translation="ENLYFQS"
     CDS             617..661
                     /codon_start=1
                     /product="affinity and epitope tag derived from pancreatic
                     ribonuclease A"
                     /label=S-Tag
                     /translation="KETAAAKFERQHMDS"
     polyA_signal    714..835
                     /label=SV40 poly(A) signal
                     /note="SV40 polyadenylation signal"
     primer_bind     complement(725..744)
                     /label=EBV-rev
                     /note="SV40 polyA terminator, reverse primer"
     primer_bind     779..798
                     /label=SV40pA-R
                     /note="SV40 polyA, reverse primer"
     terminator      950..996
                     /label=T7 terminator
                     /note="transcription terminator for bacteriophage T7 RNA
                     polymerase"
     terminator      1026..1162
                     /label=rrnG terminator
                     /note="transcription terminator from the E. coli ribosomal
                     RNA rrnG operon (Albrechtsen et al., 1991)"
     misc_feature    1207..1278
                     /label=3' beta-globin insulator
                     /note="insulator downstream of the human beta-globin locus
                     (Farrell et al., 2002)"
     rep_origin      complement(1504..2092)
                     /direction=LEFT
                     /label=ori
                     /note="high-copy-number ColE1/pMB1/pBR322/pUC origin of
                     replication"
     primer_bind     complement(1584..1603)
                     /label=pBR322ori-F
                     /note="pBR322 origin, forward primer"
     CDS             2838..3698
                     /codon_start=1
                     /gene="bla"
                     /product="beta-lactamase"
                     /label=AmpR
                     /note="confers resistance to ampicillin, carbenicillin, and
                     related antibiotics"
                     /translation="MSIQHFRVALIPFFAAFCLPVFAHPETLVKVKDAEDQLGARVGYI
                     ELDLNSGKILESFRPEERFPMMSTFKVLLCGAVLSRIDAGQEQLGRRIHYSQNDLVEYS
                     PVTEKHLTDGMTVRELCSAAITMSDNTAANLLLTTIGGPKELTAFLHNMGDHVTRLDRW
                     EPELNEAIPNDERDTTMPVAMATTLRKLLTGELLTLASRQQLIDWMEADKVAGPLLRSA
                     LPAGWFIADKSGAGERGSRGIIAALGPDGKPSRIVVIYTTGSQATMDERNRQIAEIGAS
                     LIKHW"
     primer_bind     complement(3056..3075)
                     /label=Amp-R
                     /note="Ampicillin resistance gene, reverse primer"
     terminator      3711..3847
                     /label=rrnG terminator
                     /note="transcription terminator from the E. coli ribosomal
                     RNA rrnG operon (Albrechtsen et al., 1991)"
     misc_feature    3999..4070
                     /label=5' beta-globin insulator
                     /note="insulator upstream of the human beta-globin locus
                     (Farrell et al., 2002)"
     terminator      4075..4121
                     /label=T7 terminator
                     /note="transcription terminator for bacteriophage T7 RNA
                     polymerase"
     polyA_signal    4139..4187
                     /note="synthetic polyadenylation signal"
     enhancer        4268..4571
                     /label=CMV enhancer
                     /note="human cytomegalovirus immediate early enhancer"
     promoter        4573..4775
                     /label=CMV promoter
                     /note="human cytomegalovirus (CMV) immediate early
                     promoter"
     primer_bind     4726..4746
                     /label=CMV-F
                     /note="Human CMV immediate early promoter, forward primer"
ORIGIN
        1 caccatgata gcctcagagt ttagttccct tccatcatat gcagcttttg ctactgctca
       61 agaagcttat gagcaggctg ttgctaatgg tgattctgaa gttgttctta aaaagttgaa
      121 gaagtctttg aatgtggcta aatctgaatt tgaccgtgat gcagccatgc aacgtaagtt
      181 ggaaaagatg gctgatcaag ctatgaccca aatgtataaa caggctagat ctgaggacaa
      241 gagggcaaaa gttactagtg ctatgcagac aatgcttttc actatgctta gaaagttgga
      301 taatgatgca ctcaacaaca ttatcaacaa tgcaagagat ggttgtgttc ccttgaacat
      361 aatacctctt acaacagcag ccaaactaat ggttgtcata ccagactata acacatataa
      421 aaatacgtgt gatggtacaa catttactta tgcatcagca ttgtgggaaa tccaacaggt
      481 tgtagatgca gatagtaaaa ttgttcaact tagtgaaatt agtatggaca attcacctaa
      541 tttagcatgg cctcttattg taacagcttt aagggccaat tctgctgtca aattagaaaa
      601 cctttacttt cagtcgaaag aaaccgcggc agctaagttc gagaggcagc acatggacag
      661 ttaagctagc ttgactgact gagatacagc gtaccttcag ctcacagaca tgataagata
      721 cattgatgag tttggacaaa ccacaactag aatgcagtga aaaaaatgct ttatttgtga
      781 aatttgtgat gctattgctt tatttgtaac cattataagc tgcaataaac aagttaacaa
      841 caacaattgc attcatttta tgtttcaggt tcagggggag gtgtgggagg ttttttaaag
      901 caagtaaaac ctctacaaat gtggtattgg cccatctcta tcggtatcgt agcataaccc
      961 cttggggcct ctaaacgggt cttgaggggt tttttgtgcc cctcgggccg gattgctatc
     1021 taccggcatt ggcgcagaaa aaaatgcctg atgcgacgct gcgcgtctta tactcccaca
     1081 tatgccagat tcagcaacgg atacggcttc cccaacttgc ccacttccat acgtgtcctc
     1141 cttaccagaa atttatcctt aaggtcgtca gctatcctgc aggcgatctc tcgatttcga
     1201 tcaagacatt cctttaatgg tcttttctgg acaccactag gggtcagaag tagttcatca
     1261 aactttcttc cctccctaat ctcattggtt accttgggct atcgaaactt aattaaccag
     1321 tcaagtcagc tacttggcga gatcgacttg tctgggtttc gactacgctc agaattgcgt
     1381 cagtcaagtt cgatctggtc cttgctattg cacccgttct ccgattacga gtttcattta
     1441 aatcatgtga gcaaaaggcc agcaaaaggc caggaaccgt aaaaaggccg cgttgctggc
     1501 gtttttccat aggctccgcc cccctgacga gcatcacaaa aatcgacgct caagtcagag
     1561 gtggcgaaac ccgacaggac tataaagata ccaggcgttt ccccctggaa gctccctcgt
     1621 gcgctctcct gttccgaccc tgccgcttac cggatacctg tccgcctttc tcccttcggg
     1681 aagcgtggcg ctttctcata gctcacgctg taggtatctc agttcggtgt aggtcgttcg
     1741 ctccaagctg ggctgtgtgc acgaaccccc cgttcagccc gaccgctgcg ccttatccgg
     1801 taactatcgt cttgagtcca acccggtaag acacgactta tcgccactgg cagcagccac
     1861 tggtaacagg attagcagag cgaggtatgt aggcggtgct acagagttct tgaagtggtg
     1921 gcctaactac ggctacacta gaagaacagt atttggtatc tgcgctctgc tgaagccagt
     1981 taccttcgga aaaagagttg gtagctcttg atccggcaaa caaaccaccg ctggtagcgg
     2041 tggttttttt gtttgcaagc agcagattac gcgcagaaaa aaaggatctc aagaagatcc
     2101 tttgatcttt tctacggggt ctgacgctca gtggaacgaa aactcacgtt aagggatttt
     2161 ggtcatgaga ttatcaaaaa ggatcttcac ctagatcctt ttaaattaaa aatgaagttt
     2221 taaatcaatc taaagtatat atgagtaaac ttggtctgac agttaccaat gcttaatcag
     2281 tgaggcacct atctcagcga tctgtctatt tcgttcatcc atagttgcat ttaaatttcc
     2341 gaactctcca aggccctcgt cggaaaatct tcaaaccttt cgtccgatcc atcttgcagg
     2401 ctacctctcg aacgaactat cgcaagtctc ttggccggcc ttgcgccttg gctattgctt
     2461 ggcagcgcct atcgccaggt attactccaa tcccgaatat ccgagatcgg gatcacccga
     2521 gagaagttca acctacatcc tcaatcccga tctatccgag atccgaggaa tatcgaaatc
     2581 ggggcgcgcc tggtgtaccg agaacgatcc tctcagtgcg agtctcgacg atccatatcg
     2641 ttgcttggca gtcagccagt cggaatccag cttgggaccc aggaagtcca atcgtcagat
     2701 attgtactca agcctggtca cggcagcgta ccgatctgtt taaacctaga tattgatagt
     2761 ctgatcggtc aacgtataat cgagtcctag cttttgcaaa catctatcaa gagacaggat
     2821 cagcaggagg ctttcgcatg agtattcaac atttccgtgt cgcccttatt cccttttttg
     2881 cggcattttg ccttcctgtt tttgctcacc cagaaacgct ggtgaaagta aaagatgctg
     2941 aagatcagtt gggtgcgcga gtgggttaca tcgaactgga tctcaacagc ggtaagatcc
     3001 ttgagagttt tcgccccgaa gaacgctttc caatgatgag cacttttaaa gttctgctat
     3061 gtggcgcggt attatcccgt attgacgccg ggcaagagca actcggtcgc cgcatacact
     3121 attctcagaa tgacttggtt gagtattcac cagtcacaga aaagcatctt acggatggca
     3181 tgacagtaag agaattatgc agtgctgcca taaccatgag tgataacact gcggccaact
     3241 tacttctgac aacgattgga ggaccgaagg agctaaccgc ttttttgcac aacatggggg
     3301 atcatgtaac tcgccttgat cgttgggaac cggagctgaa tgaagccata ccaaacgacg
     3361 agcgtgacac cacgatgcct gtagcaatgg caacaacctt gcgtaaacta ttaactggcg
     3421 aactacttac tctagcttcc cggcaacagt tgatagactg gatggaggcg gataaagttg
     3481 caggaccact tctgcgctcg gcccttccgg ctggctggtt tattgctgat aaatctggag
     3541 ccggtgagcg tgggtctcgc ggtatcattg cagcactggg gccagatggt aagccctccc
     3601 gtatcgtagt tatctacacg acggggagtc aggcaactat ggatgaacga aatagacaga
     3661 tcgctgagat aggtgcctca ctgattaagc attggtaacc gattctaggt gcattggcgc
     3721 agaaaaaaat gcctgatgcg acgctgcgcg tcttatactc ccacatatgc cagattcagc
     3781 aacggatacg gcttccccaa cttgcccact tccatacgtg tcctccttac cagaaattta
     3841 tccttaagat cccgaatcgt ttaaactcga ctctggctct atcgaatctc cgtcgtttcg
     3901 agcttacgcg aacagccgtg gcgctcattt gctcgtcggg catcgaatct cgtcagctat
     3961 cgtcagctta cctttttggc agcgatcgcg gctcccgaca tcttggacca ttagctccac
     4021 aggtatcttc ttccctctag tggtcataac agcagcttca gctacctctc aattcaaaaa
     4081 acccctcaag acccgtttag aggccccaag gggttatgct atcaatcgtt gcgttacaca
     4141 cacaaaaaac caacacacat ccatcttcga tggatagcga ttttattatc taactgctga
     4201 tcgagtgtag ccagatctag taatcaatta cggggtcatt agttcatagc ccatatatgg
     4261 agttccgcgt tacataactt acggtaaatg gcccgcctgg ctgaccgccc aacgaccccc
     4321 gcccattgac gtcaataatg acgtatgttc ccatagtaac gccaataggg actttccatt
     4381 gacgtcaatg ggtggagtat ttacggtaaa ctgcccactt ggcagtacat caagtgtatc
     4441 atatgccaag tacgccccct attgacgtca atgacggtaa atggcccgcc tggcattatg
     4501 cccagtacat gaccttatgg gactttccta cttggcagta catctacgta ttagtcatcg
     4561 ctattaccat gctgatgcgg ttttggcagt acatcaatgg gcgtggatag cggtttgact
     4621 cacggggatt tccaagtctc caccccattg acgtcaatgg gagtttgttt tggcaccaaa
     4681 atcaacggga ctttccaaaa tgtcgtaaca actccgcccc attgacgcaa atgggcggta
     4741 ggcgtgtacg gtgggaggtc tatataagca gagctggttt agtgaaccgt cagatcagat
     4801 ctttgtcgat cctaccatcc actcgacaca cccgccagcg gccgc
//
