[The description below was written by a language model from this plasmid's Addgene catalogue record and the feature table of its GenBank file.]
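Description:
pGBW-m4133147 is a 4,845 bp circular mammalian expression plasmid built on the pTwist_CMV_6 backbone and carrying the wild-type coding sequence for SARS-CoV-2 nsp8, a mature non-structural protein processed from the ORF1ab polyprotein. It is propagated in E. coli through a high-copy ColE1/pUC-type origin and selected with ampicillin via the beta-lactamase (AmpR) gene. No mammalian selection marker or episomal replication element is annotated, so the plasmid appears suited to transient transfection.

Expression is driven by the human cytomegalovirus immediate-early enhancer and promoter, which sit at the end of the numbered sequence and read across the origin of the circular map into the insert. The nsp8 open reading frame (about 587 bp) is not itself annotated in the feature table, but it occupies the unannotated region immediately upstream of the backbone-encoded C-terminal fusion: a TEV protease recognition site followed by an S-tag, the ribonuclease A-derived peptide used for affinity capture and epitope detection. The TEV site allows the tag to be cleaved off after purification. Transcripts are terminated by an SV40 polyadenylation signal.

The expression unit is flanked by insulating elements. A synthetic poly(A) signal, a T7 terminator and a 5' beta-globin insulator lie upstream of the CMV enhancer. A T7 terminator, an rrnG terminator and a 3' beta-globin insulator lie downstream of the SV40 poly(A), and a second rrnG terminator follows AmpR. These elements limit transcriptional read-through between the bacterial and mammalian modules. The construct belongs to a set of tagged SARS-CoV-2 protein plasmids intended for expression and purification of viral proteins in mammalian cells.
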