Addgene plasmid #152435: pGBW-m4133147
Purpose: Mammalian expression plasmid for SARS-CoV-2 nsp8
Depositing lab: Ginkgo Bioworks & Benjie Chen. Depositing organization: Ginkgo Bioworks.
Backbone
  Vector backbone: pTwist_CMV_6
  Backbone size w/o insert (bp): 4180
  Vector type: Mammalian Expression
Growth in bacteria
  Bacterial resistance: Ampicillin, 100 μg/mL
  Growth temperature: 37°C
  Growth strain: DH5alpha
  Copy number: High Copy
Gene/Insert
  Gene/Insert name: SARS-CoV-2 nsp8
  Species: Severe acute respiratory syndrome coronavirus 2
  Insert size (bp): 587
  Mutation: wt
  Entrez Gene: ORF1ab (a.k.a. GU280_gp01)
  Promoter: CMV
  Tag / fusion protein: Cleavable TEV;S-tag (C terminal on backbone)
  Cloning method: Unknown
Resource information
  A portion of this plasmid was derived from a plasmid made by: GinkgoBioworks
Depositor comments: NCBI reference sequence: YP_009725304.1
How to cite: pGBW-m4133147 was a gift from Ginkgo Bioworks & Benjie Chen (Addgene plasmid # 152435 ; http://n2t.net/addgene:152435 ; RRID:Addgene_152435)
